Addgene plasmid #155164: pBICI_medium
Purpose: BaSP and CuCBP co-expression: medium RBS controls BaSP expression
Depositing lab: Bernd Nidetzky. Depositing organization: Austrian Centre of Industrial Biotechnology. Publication: Plasmid Design for Tunable Two-Enzyme Co-Expression Promotes Whole-Cell Production of Cellobiose. Schwaiger KN, Voit A, Dobiasova H, Luley C, Wiltschi B, Nidetzky B. Biotechnol J. 2020 Jul 15:e2000063. doi: 10.1002/biot.202000063. PubMed 32668097.
Backbone
  Vector backbone: self assembled
  Backbone size w/o insert (bp): 3060
  Total vector size (bp): 7105
  Vector type: Bacterial Expression, Synthetic Biology
Growth in bacteria
  Bacterial resistance: Ampicillin, 100 μg/mL
  Growth temperature: 37°C
  Growth strain: DH5alpha
  Growth instructions: Use E. coli BL21(DE3) for expression and grow at room temperature.
  Copy number: High Copy
Gene/Insert 1
  Gene/Insert name: Sucrose Phosphorylase from Bifidobacterium adolescentis (alt name: BaSP)
  Species: Bifidobacterium adolescentis
  Insert size (bp): 1515
  GenBank ID: AF543301.1
  Entrez Gene: BAD_RS00415 (a.k.a. BAD_RS00415, BAD_0078)
  Tag / fusion protein: Strep - Tag II (N terminal on backbone)
Gene/Insert 2
  Gene/Insert name: Cellobiose phosphorylase from Cellulomonas uda (alt name: CuCBP)
  Species: Cellulomonas uda
  Insert size (bp): 2466
  GenBank ID: AAQ20920.1
  Tag / fusion protein: His Tag (N terminal on backbone)
Terms and licenses: Academic/Nonprofit Terms; Industry Terms: Not Available to Industry
How to cite: pBICI_medium was a gift from Bernd Nidetzky (Addgene plasmid # 155164 ; http://n2t.net/addgene:155164 ; RRID:Addgene_155164)
