[The description below was written by a language model from this plasmid's Addgene catalogue record and pLannotate feature annotations shown in this document.]
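Description:
pBICI_medium is a self-assembled, high-copy bacterial expression plasmid of about 7.1 kb, built for co-expressing two phosphorylases in E. coli. It replicates from a ColE1/pUC-type origin and is selected with ampicillin through the β-lactamase gene. It also carries its own lacI repressor gene driven by the lacIq promoter, a mutant promoter that raises repressor levels.

The payload is a bicistronic operon. A single T7 promoter with an adjacent lac operator drives both coding sequences, so transcription depends on T7 RNA polymerase (as supplied by a DE3 lysogen such as BL21(DE3), the recommended expression host) and is inducible with IPTG or lactose. The first cistron follows a T7 gene 10 ribosome binding site and encodes N-terminally His-tagged cellobiose phosphorylase from Cellulomonas uda (CuCBP). The automated annotation labels this ORF by homology to a Thermotoga neapolitana cellobiose phosphorylase, but the catalogue gives C. uda as the source. The second cistron encodes sucrose phosphorylase from Bifidobacterium adolescentis (BaSP) with an N-terminal Strep-tag II. According to the stated purpose, its translation is set by a "medium" strength RBS, presumably in the short intercistronic gap, though the feature table does not annotate this element. The annotation places a T7 terminator, on the reverse strand, and a lambda t0 terminator downstream of the operon.

The name and the associated publication title point to a plasmid series in which the RBS strength for BaSP is varied to tune the ratio of the two enzymes. The intended application is whole-cell production of cellobiose. In such a cascade, sucrose phosphorylase generates glucose 1-phosphate from sucrose, and cellobiose phosphorylase couples it to glucose. The two different affinity tags allow each enzyme to be detected or purified separately.
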