Features (pLannotate 1.2.2; 14 found; start..end, strand, type, name):
     10..28      +  promoter       T7 promoter: promoter for bacteriophage T7 RNA polymerase
     29..53      +  protein_bind   lac operator: The lac repressor binds to the lac operator to inhibit transcription in E. coli. This inhibition can be relieved by adding lactose or isopropyl-β-D-thiogalactopyranoside (IPTG). lac repressor encoded by lacI
     69..89      +  RBS            RBS: efficient ribosome binding site from bacteriophage T7 gene 10 (Olins and Rangwala, 1989)
    109..126     +  CDS            7xHis (fragment): 6xHis affinity tag
    136..2592    +  CDS            cbpA: CBPA_THENN - Experimental evidence at protein level: Swiss-Prot protein existence level 1. Catalyzes the phosphorolysis of cellobiose, yielding glucose 1-phosphate and glucose. Is inactive against cellotriose and the disaccharides lactose, chitobiose and xylobiose. May be the primary enzyme for processing cellobiose in T.neapolitana. From Thermotoga neapolitana (strain ATCC 49049 / DSM 4359 / NBRC 107923 / NS-E).
   2636..2659    +  CDS            Strep-Tag II: peptide that binds Strep-Tactin®, an engineered form of streptavidin
   2666..4177    +  CDS            sucP (sequence withheld): SUCP_BIFAA - Also known as spl From Bifidobacterium adolescentis (strain ATCC 15703 / DSM 20083 / NCTC 11814 / E194a).
   4187..4234    -  terminator     T7 terminator: transcription terminator for bacteriophage T7 RNA polymerase
   4241..4335    +  terminator     lambda t0 terminator: transcription terminator from phage lambda
   4368..4956    +  rep_origin     ori: high-copy-number ColE1/pMB1/pBR322/pUC origin of replication
   5021..5050    -  terminator     bacterial terminator (fragment): putative bacterial transcription terminator
   5057..5917    -  CDS            AmpR: β-lactamase; bla; confers resistance to ampicillin, carbenicillin, and related antibiotics
   5945..7027    -  CDS            lacI: lac repressor; lacI; The lac repressor binds to the lac operator to inhibit transcription in E. coli. This inhibition can be relieved by adding lactose or isopropyl-β-D-thiogalactopyranoside (IPTG).
   7028..7105    -  promoter       lacIq promoter: lacI (mutant); In the lacIq allele, a single base change in the promoter boosts expression of the lacI gene about 10-fold.
>Addgene plasmid #155164 | pBICI_medium | addgene full sequence | sequence record 310538 | Addgene NGS Result
GAATTCAGTTAATACGACTCACTATAGGGGAATTGTGAGCGGATAACAATTCCCCTCTAGAAATAATGTT
GTTTAACTTTAAGAAGGAGATATCATATGGGCAGCAGCCATCACCATCACCATCACGGGTCGACCCGCTA
TGGTCATTTTGACGATGAAGCACGCGAGTACGTTATCACCACACCGCATACTCCGTACCCTTGGATCAAC
TATCTGGGTTCGGAACAGTTCTTCAGTCTTTTGTCGCACCAGGCTGGCGGCTATTCGTTTTATCGCGATG
CCAAGATGCGTAGATTGACAAGATACAGATACAACAACATACCAGCAGACGCGGGAGGCCGGTATCTTTA
TGTAAACGACGGTGGGGACGTTTGGACGCCATCGTGGCTTCCTGTTAAAGCAGACTTAGATCATTTTGAA
GCCAGACATGGTCTTGGCTACAGTACCATTACAGGTGAAAGAAATGGGGTACGGGTTGAGACCTTGTTTT
TCGTCCCAGTCGGTGAGAACGCGGAGGTCCAGAAAGTTACGGTCACTAATACCTCTGACTCGTATAAATC
CCTGACGTTGTTTTCTTTTGTCGAATTTTGTCTTTGGAACGCGCAAGACGATCAAACTAACTACCAGCGT
AATCTGAGCATAGGAGAGGTTGAAGTGGAACAAGAATCTCCGCATGGCAGTGCAATTTATCACCGTACAG
AGTACCGGGAGAGACGCGATCACTACGCGGTATTCGCCGTTAATACGCAGGCCGAGGGTTTCGATACAGA
TCGCGACACATTTGTGGGAGCCTATAACTCGCTTGGTGAAGCCGCAGTTCCCCTTAAGGGAGAAAGTGCA
AATAGCGTTGCAAGTGGATGGTATCCTATTGGCTCTCATAGCGTGGCAGTGTCTTTAGCGCCTGGAGAAT
CCAGAGAATTGGTTTATGTGCTTGGGTACGTGGAAAATCCTGATGAGGAGAAGTGGGCAGACGACGCAAA
ACAGGTCGTGAATAAAGAAAGAGCTCACGCTTTATTATCAAGATTTGCTACGTCCGAACAGACTGACGCA
GCTTTCGCCGCTTTGAAGGATTATTGGACGGATTTGTTATCGACGTATTCCGTTAGTTCCAATGACGAAA
AATTGGACCGGATGGTTAATATATGGAATCAGTACCAATGCATGGTAACCTTTAACATGAGTCGCTCGGC
GAGCTTTTTCGAGACCGGTATTGGGAGAGGGATGGGGTTTCGTGATAGCAACCAAGACCTTCTGGGCTTT
GTTCACTTAATCCCAGAGCGGGCGCGTGAGCGCATCATTGACATAGCGTCAACCCAGTTCGCGGACGGTT
CCGCTTATCACCAATACCAACCTTTAACGAAGCGCGGTAACAACGACATTGGCTCTGGGTTTAACGACGA
TCCTCTTTGGTTAATCGCGGGAACTGCCGCCTACATCAAAGAAACTGGTGACTTCTCCATATTAGATGAG
CCCGTACCTTTTGATAACGAACCGGGGTCAGAAGTTCCGTTATTTGAGCACCTGACCCGTAGTTTTGAGT
TTACCGTAACCCATCGGGGTCCCCACGGTTTGCCTCTTATTGGCCGCGCAGATTGGAACGATTGTTTGAA
TCTTAATTGCTTCAGTACAACCCCGGGCGAGTCATTTCAGACAACGGAGAACCAAGCCGGTGGCGTAGCG
GAGTCAACGTTCATAGCCGCGCAATTCGTTTTATATGGGGAGCAGTATGCCGAGTTGGCAGCGCGGCGCG
GGTTGGCCGACGTAGCCGATAGAGCAAGAGGGCATGTGGCTGAAATGAGAGACGCACTTCTGACCGACGG
GTGGGACGGCAGCTGGTTCTTGAGAGCTTATGACTATTATGGAAACCCTATCGGCACCGACGCACATGAC
GAAGGGAAGATTTGGATCGAACCGCAAGGGTTCGCGGTGATGGCTGGAGTCGGTGTAGGCGAAGGGCCTC
AAGATACGGACGCTCCCGCTATTAAGGCGCTTGATTCTGTGAACGAAATGTTGGCAACCGATCACGGTAT
GGTCCTTCAATACCCAGCATACACTACATACCAAGTACACATGGGTGAAGTATCCACTTATCCACCCGGG
TATAAAGAGAATGGAGGTATATTTTGCCACAATAATCCTTGGGTTATCATAGCGGAAACTGTCGTCGGAA
GAGGCGGACGGGCATTTGATTACTACAAGAGAATTACTCCCGCGTATCGCGAGGACATAAGCGACGTTCA
CCGTCTTGAACCCTATGTCTATGCACAAATGATAGCAGGGAAGGAGGCGGTCCGTCACGGTGAAGCAAAG
AACAGCTGGCTTACCGGGACTGCGGCTTGGAACTTTGTGACCGTGTCACAGTACCTTCTTGGGGTTCGCC
CAGAGTACGACGGCTTGGTGGTAGACCCGCAGATCGGACCTGACGTACCTAGCTTTACGGTTACGCGTGT
CGCCCGTGGAGCCACTTACGAGATAACAGTCACTAACAGTGGGACCGACGGATCACGCGGTCGCCTTGTC
GTTGATGGAACACCTGTAGAAGGCAACTTGGTTCCTTATGCCCCCGCAGGGTCAACAGTTCGTGTCGATG
TGACATTGTAGTGTACATCACACAGGAAAGACCCCCATGGCAAGCTGGAGCCACCCGCAGTTCGAAAAGG
GTACC
[1512 nt withheld, positions 2666-4177]
TAAAAGCTTCAAAAAACCCCTCAAGACCCGTTTAGAGGCCCCAAGGGGTTATGCTAGGAGCTCGACTCCT
GTTGATAGATCCAGTAATGACCTCAGAACTCCATCTGGATTTGTTCAGAACGCTCGGTTGCCGCCGGGCG
TTTTTTATTGGTGAGAATGGATCCCCCGTAGAAAAGATCAAAGGATCTTCTTGAGATCCTTTTTTTCTGC
GCGTAATCTGCTGCTTGCAAACAAAAAAACCACCGCTACCAGCGGTGGTTTGTTTGCCGGATCAAGAGCT
ACCAACTCTTTTTCCGAAGGTAACTGGCTTCAGCAGAGCGCAGATACCAAATACTGTTCTTCTAGTGTAG
CCGTAGTTAGGCCACCACTTCAAGAACTCTGTAGCACCGCCTACATACCTCGCTCTGCTAATCCTGTTAC
CAGTGGCTGCTGCCAGTGGCGATAAGTCGTGTCTTACCGGGTTGGACTCAAGACGATAGTTACCGGATAA
GGCGCAGCGGTCGGGCTGAACGGGGGGTTCGTGCACACAGCCCAGCTTGGAGCGAACGACCTACACCGAA
CTGAGATACCTACAGCGTGAGCTATGAGAAAGCGCCACGCTTCCCGAAGGGAGAAAGGCGGACAGGTATC
CGGTAAGCGGCAGGGTCGGAACAGGAGAGCGCACGAGGGAGCTTCCAGGGGGAAACGCCTGGTATCTTTA
TAGTCCTGTCGGGTTTCGCCACCTCTGACTTGAGCGTCGATTTTTGTGATGCTCGTCAGGGGGGCGGAGC
CTATGGAAAAACGCCAGCAACGCGGCCTTTTTACGGTTCCTGGCCTTTTGCTGGCCTTTTGCTCACACTC
GAGTAAAAAAAATCCTTAGCTTTCGCTAAGGATCTGCAGTTACCAATGCTTAATCAGTGAGGCACCTATC
TCAGCGATCTGTCTATTTCGTTCATCCATAGTTGCCTGACTCCCCGTCGTGTAGATAACTACGATACGGG
AGGGCTTACCATCTGGCCCCAGTGCTGCAATGATACCGCGAGACCCACGCTCACCGGCTCCAGATTTATC
AGCAATAAACCAGCCAGCCGGAAGGGCCGAGCGCAGAAGTGGTCCTGCAACTTTATCCGCCTCCATCCAG
TCTATTAATTGTTGCCGGGAAGCTAGAGTAAGTAGTTCGCCAGTTAATAGTTTGCGCAACGTTGTTGCCA
TTGCTACAGGCATCGTGGTGTCACGCTCGTCGTTTGGTATGGCTTCATTCAGCTCCGGTTCCCAACGATC
AAGGCGAGTTACATGATCCCCCATGTTGTGCAAAAAAGCGGTTAGCTCCTTCGGTCCTCCGATCGTTGTC
AGAAGTAAGTTGGCCGCAGTGTTATCACTCATGGTTATGGCAGCACTGCATAATTCTCTTACTGTCATGC
CATCCGTAAGATGCTTTTCTGTGACTGGTGAGTACTCAACCAAGTCATTCTGAGAATAGTGTATGCGGCG
ACCGAGTTGCTCTTGCCCGGCGTCAATACGGGATAATACCGCGCCACATAGCAGAACTTTAAAAGTGCTC
ATCATTGGAAAACGTTCTTCGGGGCGAAAACTCTCAAGGATCTTACCGCTGTTGAGATCCAGTTCGATGT
AACCCACTCGTGCACCCAACTGATCTTCAGCATCTTTTACTTTCACCAGCGTTTCTGGGTGAGCAAAAAC
AGGAAGGCAAAATGCCGCAAAAAAGGGAATAAGGGCGACACGGAAATGTTGAATACTCATGCTTAATTTC
TCCTCTTTAATAGATCTTCACTGCCCGCTTTCCAGTCGGGAAACCTGTCGTGCCAGCTGCATTAATGAAT
CGGCCAACGCGCGGGGAGAGGCGGTTTGCGTATTGGGCGCCAGGGTGGTTTTTCTTTTCACCAGTGAGAC
GGGCAACAGCTGATTGCCCTTCACCGCCTGGCCCTGAGAGAGTTGCAGCAAGCGGTCCACGCTGGTTTGC
CCCAGCAGGCGAAAATCCTGTTTGATGGTGGTTAACGGCGGGATATAACATGAGCTGTCCTCGGTATCGT
CGTATCCCACTACCGAGATATCCGCACCAACGCGCAGCCCGGACTCGGTAATGGCGCGCATTGCGCCCAG
CGCCATCTGATCGTTGGCAACCAGCATCGCAGTGGGAACGATGCCCTCATTCAGCATTTGCATGGTTTGT
TGAAAACCGGACATGGCACTCCAGTCGCCTTCCCGTTCCGCTATCGGCTGAATTTGATTGCGAGTGAGAT
ATTTATGCCAGCCAGCCAGACGCAGACGCGCCGAGACAGAACTTAATGGGCCCGCTAACAGCGCGATTTG
CTGGTGACCCAATGCGACCAGATGCTCCACGCCCAGTCGCGTACCGTCCTCATGGGAGAAAATAATACTG
TTGATGGGTGTCTGGTCAGAGACATCAAGAAATAACGCCGGAACATTAGTGCAGGCAGCTTCCACAGCAA
TGGCATCCTGGTCATCCAGCGGATAGTTAATGATCAGCCCACTGACGCGTTGCGCGAGAAGATTGTGCAC
CGCCGCTTTACAGGCTTCGACGCCGCTTCGTTCTACCATCGACACCACCACGCTGGCACCCAGTTGATCG
GCGCGAGATTTAATCGCCGCGACAATTTGCGACGGCGCGTGCAGGGCCAGACTGGAGGTGGCAACGCCAA
TCAGCAACGACTGTTTGCCCGCCAGTTGTTGTGCCACGCGGTTGGGAATGTAATTCAGCTCCGCCATCGC
CGCTTCCACTTTTTCCCGCGTTTTCGCAGAAACGTGGCTGGCCTGGTTCACCACGCGGGAAACGGTCTGA
TAAGAGACACCGGCATACTCTGCGACATCGTATAACGTTACTGGTTTCACATTCACCACCCTGAATTGAC
TCTCTTCCGGGCGCTATCATGCCATACCGCGAAAGGTTTTGCACCATTCGATGGTGTC
